Addgene plasmid #51626: pREDKI
Purpose: E coli Genetic Modification
Depositing lab: Sheng Yang. Depositing organization: CAS Center for Excellence in Molecular Plant Sciences ("CEMPS"). Publication: High-Efficiency Scarless Genetic Modification in Escherichia coli by Using Lambda Red Recombination and I-SceI Cleavage. Yang J, Sun B, Huang H, Jiang Y, Diao L, Chen B, Xu C, Wang X, Liu J, Jiang W, Yang S. Appl Environ Microbiol. 2014 Jul 1;80(13):3826-3834. Epub 2014 Apr 18. 10.1128/AEM.00313-14 PubMed 24747889.
Backbone
  Vector backbone: pKD46
  Backbone size w/o insert (bp): 6300
  Modifications to backbone: replace amp to kan
  Vector type: Bacterial Expression ; Red recombinase and I-SceI endonuclease
Growth in bacteria
  Bacterial resistance: Kanamycin, 25 μg/mL
  Growth temperature: 30°C
  Growth strain: DH5alpha
  Growth instructions: Culture the plate in 30 C or 28 C for 24h or up to 48h to see if any colonies appear. LB +1% glucose plate, or SOC plate improve growth.
  Copy number: Low Copy
Gene/Insert
  Gene/Insert name: I-SceI (alt name: mitochondrial intron of Saccharomyces cerevisiae)
  Species: S. cerevisiae (budding yeast)
  Insert size (bp): 3000
  Entrez Gene: SCEI (a.k.a. Q0160)
  Promoter: pRha
  Cloning method: Restriction Enzyme; 5′ cloning site NcoI (not destroyed); 3′ cloning site NcoI (not destroyed)
  Sequencing primers: 5′ none
Resource information
  A portion of this plasmid was derived from a plasmid made by: pUC19RP12 Nucl. Acids Res. (1999) 27 (22): 4409-4415. György Pósfai, Institute of Biochemistry, Biological Research Center, H-6701 Szeged, Hungary
Terms and licenses: Academic/Nonprofit Terms; Industry Terms: Not Available to Industry
How to cite: pREDKI was a gift from Sheng Yang (Addgene plasmid # 51626 ; http://n2t.net/addgene:51626 ; RRID:Addgene_51626)
