[The description below was written by a language model from this plasmid's Addgene catalogue record and pLannotate feature annotations shown in this document.]
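Description:
pREDKI is a low-copy bacterial helper plasmid for genome engineering in Escherichia coli, built on the pKD46 backbone with the original ampicillin marker replaced by a kanamycin resistance gene (aph(3')-Ia). It replicates from the pSC101 origin with its cognate Rep101 (RepA) protein. The recorded 30°C growth temperature is consistent with the temperature-sensitive replication of the pKD46 family, which allows such helpers to be cured at higher temperature, although the feature table does not itself flag the Rep101 allele as temperature sensitive. The full sequence record is about 9 kb.

The plasmid carries two independently inducible modules. In the first, inherited from pKD46, the divergently transcribed araC regulator and the araBAD promoter place the lambda Red genes under L-arabinose control, followed by the lambda tL3 terminator. Gam blocks the host RecBCD nuclease to protect linear DNA, Exo resects double-stranded ends to create 3' single-stranded tails, and Beta anneals those tails to homologous targets. The second module, the roughly 3 kb insert cloned at NcoI sites, comprises the rhaR and rhaS activator genes and the L-rhamnose-inducible, glucose-repressible rhaB promoter driving the Saccharomyces cerevisiae mitochondrial homing endonuclease I-SceI. The annotation tool labels this reading frame as a fragment relative to the yeast reference protein.

Together these parts support scarless modification of the E. coli chromosome. Arabinose-induced Red recombination integrates a cassette bearing an I-SceI recognition site. Rhamnose-induced I-SceI then cleaves the chromosome at that site, a double-strand break that selects for and stimulates a second recombination event removing the marker.
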