Features (pLannotate 1.2.2; 13 found; start..end, strand, type, name):
     19..897     -  CDS            araC: L-arabinose regulatory protein; araC
    924..1208    +  promoter       araBAD promoter: araBAD; promoter of the L-arabinose operon of E. coli; the araC regulatory gene is transcribed in the opposite direction (Guzman et al., 1995)
   1252..1668    +  CDS            Gam: inhibitor of the host RecBCD nuclease in the λ Red system; gam; protects the double-stranded DNA substrate for recombination
   1674..2459    +  CDS            Beta: single-stranded DNA binding recombinase in the λ Red system; bet; mediates pairing of a single-stranded DNA with a complementary target
   2456..3136    +  CDS            Exo: 5' to 3' double-stranded DNA exonuclease in the λ Red system; exo; creates 3' single-stranded DNA tails
   3137..3381    +  terminator     λ tL3 terminator: transcription terminator tL3 from phage λ
   3414..4262    -  CDS            rhaR: transcriptional activator of rhaR and rhaS; E. coli rhaR; needed for rhamnose-dependent activation of the rhaB promoter
   4336..5172    -  CDS            rhaS: positive regulator of the rhaB promoter; E. coli rhaS; activated by L-rhamnose
   5318..5436    +  promoter       rhaB promoter: promoter of the E. coli rhaBAD operon, conferring tight induction with L-rhamnose and repression with D-glucose in the presence of RhaR and RhaS (Giacalone et al., 2006)
   5465..6091    +  CDS            SCEI (fragment): SCE1_YEAST - Also known as OMEGA, SECY. Experimental evidence at protein level: Swiss-Prot protein existence level 1. Mitochondrial DNA endonuclease involved in intron homing. It introduces a specific double-strand break in the DNA of the 21S rRNA gene and thus mediates the insertion of an intron, containing its own coding sequence (group I intron), into an intronless gene. Specifically recognizes and cleaves the sequence 5'-TAGGGATAACAGGGTAAT-3'. From Saccharomyces cerevisiae (strain ATCC 204508 / S288c) (Baker's yeast).
   6205..7155    -  CDS            Rep101: RepA protein needed for replication with the pSC101 origin; rep101
   7203..7425    -  rep_origin     pSC101 ori: low-copy replication origin that requires the Rep101 protein
   8191..9006    +  CDS            KanR: aminoglycoside phosphotransferase; aph(3')-Ia; confers resistance to kanamycin in bacteria or G418 (Geneticin®) in eukaryotes
>Addgene plasmid #51626 | pREDKI | depositor full sequence | sequence record 151930 | Full plasmid sequence
AAATGGTTTAAACATTTATTATGACAACTTGACGGCTACATCATTCACTTTTTCTTCACAACCGGCACGG
AACTCGCTCGGGCTGGCCCCGGTGCATTTTTTAAATACCCGCGAGAAATAGAGTTGATCGTCAAAACCAA
CATTGCGACCGACGGTGGCGATAGGCATCCGGGTGGTGCTCAAAAGCAGCTTCGCCTGGCTGATACGTTG
GTCCTCGCGCCAGCTTAAGACGCTAATCCCTAACTGCTGGCGGAAAAGATGTGACAGACGCGACGGCGAC
AAGCAAACATGCTGTGCGACGCTGGCGATATCAAAATTGCTGTCTGCCAGGTGATCGCTGATGTACTGAC
AAGCCTCGCGTACCCGATTATCCATCGGTGGATGGAGCGACTCGTTAATCGCTTCCATGCGCCGCAGTAA
CAATTGCTCAAGCAGATTTATCGCCAGCAGCTCCGAATAGCGCCCTTCCCCTTGCCCGGCGTTAATGATT
TGCCCAAACAGGTCGCTGAAATGCGGCTGGTGCGCTTCATCCGGGCGAAAGAACCCCGTATTGGCAAATA
TTGACGGCCAGTTAAGCCATTCATGCCAGTAGGCGCGCGGACGAAAGTAAACCCACTGGTGATACCATTC
GCGAGCCTCCGGATGACGACCGTAGTGATGAATCTCTCCTGGCGGGAACAGCAAAATATCACCCGGTCGG
CAAACAAATTCTCGTCCCTGATTTTTCACCACCCCCTGACCGCGAATGGTGAGATTGAGAATATAACCTT
TCATTCCCAGCGGTCGGTCGATAAAAAAATCGAGATAACCGTTGGCCTCAATCGGCGTTAAACCCGCCAC
CAGATGGGCATTAAACGAGTATCCCGGCAGCAGGGGATCATTTTGCGCTTCAGCCATACTTTTCATACTC
CCGCCATTCAGAGAAGAAACCAATTGTCCATATTGCATCAGACATTGCCGTCACTGCGTCTTTTACTGGC
TCTTCTCGCTAACCAAACCGGTAACCCCGCTTATTAAAAGCATTCTGTAACAAAGCGGGACCAAAGCCAT
GACAAAAACGCGTAACAAAAGTGTCTATAATCACGGCAGAAAAGTCCACATTGATTATTTGCACGGCGTC
ACACTTTGCTATGCCATAGCATTTTTATCCATAAGATTAGCGGATCCTACCTGACGCTTTTTATCGCAAC
TCTCTACTGTTTCTCCATACCCGTTTTTTTGGGAATTCGAGCTCTAAGGAGGTTATAAAAAATGGATATT
AATACTGAAACTGAGATCAAGCAAAAGCATTCACTAACCCCCTTTCCTGTTTTCCTAATCAGCCCGGCAT
TTCGCGGGCGATATTTTCACAGCTATTTCAGGAGTTCAGCCATGAACGCTTATTACATTCAGGATCGTCT
TGAGGCTCAGAGCTGGGCGCGTCACTACCAGCAGCTCGCCCGTGAAGAGAAAGAGGCAGAACTGGCAGAC
GACATGGAAAAAGGCCTGCCCCAGCACCTGTTTGAATCGCTATGCATCGATCATTTGCAACGCCACGGGG
CCAGCAAAAAATCCATTACCCGTGCGTTTGATGACGATGTTGAGTTTCAGGAGCGCATGGCAGAACACAT
CCGGTACATGGTTGAAACCATTGCTCACCACCAGGTTGATATTGATTCAGAGGTATAAAACGAATGAGTA
CTGCACTCGCAACGCTGGCTGGGAAGCTGGCTGAACGTGTCGGCATGGATTCTGTCGACCCACAGGAACT
GATCACCACTCTTCGCCAGACGGCATTTAAAGGTGATGCCAGCGATGCGCAGTTCATCGCATTACTGATC
GTTGCCAACCAGTACGGCCTTAATCCGTGGACGAAAGAAATTTACGCCTTTCCTGATAAGCAGAATGGCA
TCGTTCCGGTGGTGGGCGTTGATGGCTGGTCCCGCATCATCAATGAAAACCAGCAGTTTGATGGCATGGA
CTTTGAGCAGGACAATGAATCCTGTACATGCCGGATTTACCGCAAGGACCGTAATCATCCGATCTGCGTT
ACCGAATGGATGGATGAATGCCGCCGCGAACCATTCAAAACTCGCGAAGGCAGAGAAATCACGGGGCCGT
GGCAGTCGCATCCCAAACGGATGTTACGTCATAAAGCCATGATTCAGTGTGCCCGTCTGGCCTTCGGATT
TGCTGGTATCTATGACAAGGATGAAGCCGAGCGCATTGTCGAAAATACTGCATACACTGCAGAACGTCAG
CCGGAACGCGACATCACTCCGGTTAACGATGAAACCATGCAGGAGATTAACACTCTGCTGATCGCCCTGG
ATAAAACATGGGATGACGACTTATTGCCGCTCTGTTCCCAGATATTTCGCCGCGACATTCGTGCATCGTC
AGAACTGACACAGGCCGAAGCAGTAAAAGCTCTTGGATTCCTGAAACAGAAAGCCGCAGAGCAGAAGGTG
GCAGCATGACACCGGACATTATCCTGCAGCGTACCGGGATCGATGTGAGAGCTGTCGAACAGGGGGATGA
TGCGTGGCACAAATTACGGCTCGGCGTCATCACCGCTTCAGAAGTTCACAACGTGATAGCAAAACCCCGC
TCCGGAAAGAAGTGGCCTGACATGAAAATGTCCTACTTCCACACCCTGCTTGCTGAGGTTTGCACCGGTG
TGGCTCCGGAAGTTAACGCTAAAGCACTGGCCTGGGGAAAACAGTACGAGAACGACGCCAGAACCCTGTT
TGAATTCACTTCCGGCGTGAATGTTACTGAATCCCCGATCATCTATCGCGACGAAAGTATGCGTACCGCC
TGCTCTCCCGATGGTTTATGCAGTGACGGCAACGGCCTTGAACTGAAATGCCCGTTTACCTCCCGGGATT
TCATGAAGTTCCGGCTCGGTGGTTTCGAGGCCATAAAGTCAGCTTACATGGCCCAGGTGCAGTACAGCAT
GTGGGTGACGCGAAAAAATGCCTGGTACTTTGCCAACTATGACCCGCGTATGAAGCGTGAAGGCCTGCAT
TATGTCGTGATTGAGCGGGATGAAAAGTACATGGCGAGTTTTGACGAGATCGTGCCGGAGTTCATCGAAA
AAATGGACGAGGCACTGGCTGAAATTGGTTTTGTATTTGGGGAGCAATGGCGATGACGCATCCTCACGAT
AATATCCGGGTAGGCGCAATCACTTTCGTCTACTCCGTTACAAAGCGAGGCTGGGTATTTCCCGGCCTTT
CTGTTATCCGAAATCCACTGAAAGCACAGCGGCTGGCTGAGGAGATAAATAATAAACGAGGGGCTGTATG
CACAAAGCATCTTCTGTTGAGTTAAGAACGAGTATCGAGATGGCACATAGCCTTGCTCAAATTGGAATCA
GGTTTGTGCCAATACCAGTAGAAACAGACGAAGAATCCATGGGGCATGGCGAATTAATCTTTCTGCGAAT
TGAGATGACGCCACTGGCTGGGCGTCATCCCGGTTTCCCGGGTAAACACCACCGAAAAATAGTTACTATC
TTCAAAGCCACATTCGGTCGAAATATCACTGATTAACAGGCGGCTATGCTGGAGAAGATATTGCGCATGA
CACACTCTGACCTGTCGCAGATATTGATTGATGGTCATTCCAGTCTGCTGGCGAAATTGCTGACGCAAAA
CGCGCTCACTGCACGATGCCTCATCACAAAATTTATCCAGCGCAAAGGGACTTTTCAGGCTAGCCGCCAG
CCGGGTAATCAGCTTATCCAGCAACGTTTCGCTGGATGTTGGCGGCAACGAATCACTGGTGTAACGATGG
CGATTCAGCAACATCACCAACTGCCCGAACAGCAACTCAGCCATTTCGTTAGCAAACGGCACATGCTGAC
TACTTTCATGCTCAAGCTGACCGATAACCTGCCGCGCCTGCGCCATCCCCATGCTACCTAAGCGCCAGTG
TGGTTGCCCTGCGCTGGCGTTAAATCCCGGAATCGCCCCCTGCCAGTCAAGATTCAGCTTCAGACGCTCC
GGGCAATAAATAATATTCTGCAAAACCAGATCGTTAACGGAAGCGTAGGAGTGTTTATCGTCAGCATGAA
TGTAAAAGAGATCGCCACGGGTAATGCGATAAGGGCGATCGTTGAGTACATGCAGGCCATTACCGCGCCA
GACAATCACCAGCTCACAAAAATCATGTGTATGTTCAGCAAAGACATCTTGCGGATAACGGTCAGCCACA
GCGACTGCCTGCTGGTCGCTGGCAAAAAAATCATCTTTGAGAAGTTTTAACTGATGCGCCACCGTGGCTA
CCTCGGCCAGAGAACGAAGTTGATTATTCGCAATATGGCGTACAAATACGTTGAGAAGATTCGCGTTATT
GCAGAAAGCCATCCCGTCCCTGGCGAATATCACGCGGTGACCAGTTAAACTCTCGGCGAAAAAGCGTCGA
AAAGTGGTTACTGTCGCTGAATCCACAGCGATAGGCGATGTCAGTAACGCTGGCCTCGCTGTGGCGTAGC
AGATGTCGGGCTTTCATCAGTCGCAGGCGGTTCAGGTATCGCTGAGGCGTCAGTCCCGTTTGCTGCTTAA
GCTGCCGATGTAGCGTACGCAGTGAAAGAGAAAATTGATCCGCCACGGCATCCCAATTCACCTCATCGGC
AAAATGGTCCTCCAGCCAGGCCAGAAGCAAGTTGAGACGTGATGCGCTGTTTTCCAGGTTCTCCTGCAAA
CTGCTTTTACGCAGCAAGAGCAGTAATTGCATAAACAAGATCTCGCGACTGGCGGTCGAGGGTAAATCAT
TTTCCCCTTCCTGCTGTTCCATCTGTGCAACCAGCTGTCGCACCTGCTGCAATACGCTGTGGTTAACGCG
CCAGTGAGACGGATACTGCCCATCCAGCTCTTGTGGCAGCAACTGATTCAGCCCGGCGAGAAACTGAAAT
CGATCCGGCGAGCGATACAGCACATTGGTCAGACACAGATTATCGGTATGTTCATACAGATGCCGATCAT
GATCGCGTACGAAACAGACCGTGCCACCGGTGATGGTATAGGGCTGCCCATTAAACACATGAATACCCGT
GCCATGTTCGACAATCACAATTTCATGAAAATCATGATGATGTTCAGGAAAATCCGCCTGCGGGAGCCGG
GGTTCTATCGCCACGGACGCGTTACCAGACGGAAAAAAATCCACACTATGTAATACGGTCATACTGGCCT
CCTGATGTCGTCAACACGGCGAAATAGTAATCACGAGGTCAGGTTCTTACCTTAAATTTTCGACGGAAAA
CCACGTAAAAAACGTCGATTTTTCAAGATACAGCGTGAATTTTCAGGAAATGCGGTGAGCATCACATCAC
CACAATTCAGCAAATTGTGAACATCATCACGTTCATCTTTCCCTGGTTGCCAATGGCCCATTTTCCTGTC
AGTAACGAGAAGGTCGCGAATTCAGGCGCTTTTTAGACTGGTCGTAATGAAATTCAGCAGGATCACATAT
GCATCAAAAAAACCAGGTAATGAACCTGGGTCCGAACTCTAAACTGCTGAAAGAATACAAATCCCAGCTG
ATCGAACTGAACATCGAACAGTTCGAAGCAGGTATCGGTCTGATCCTGGGTGATGCTTACATCCGTTCTC
GTGATGAAGGTAAAACCTACTGTATGCAGTTCGAGTGGAAAAACAAAGCATACATGGACCACGTATGTCT
GCTGTACGATCAGTGGGTACTGTCTTTCAAACACCAAGCTTTCAACAAACTGGCTAACCTGTTCATCGTT
AACAACAAAAAAACCATCCCGAACAACCTGGTTGAAAACTACCTGACCCCGATGTCTCTGGCATACTGGT
TCATGGATGATGGTGGTAAATGGGATTACAACAAAAACTCTACCAACAAATCGATCGTACTGAACACCCA
GTCTTTCACTTTCGAAGAAGTAGAATACCTGGTTAAGGGTCTGCGTAACAAATTCCAACTGAACTGTTAC
GTAAAAATCAACAAAAACAAACCGATCATCTACATCGATTCTATGTCTTACCTGATCTTCTACAACCTGA
TCAAACCGTACCTGATCCCGCAGATGATGTACAAACTGCCGAACACTATCTCCTCCGAAACTTTCCTGAA
ATAATAACCATGGGTATGGACAGTTTTCCCTTTGATATGTAACGGTGAACAGTTGTTCTACTTTTGTTTG
TTAGTCTTGATGCTTCACTGATAGATACAAGAGCCATAAGAACCTCAGATCCTTCCGTATTTAGCCAGTA
TGTTCTCTAGTGTGGTTCGTTGTTTTTGCGTGAGCCATGAGAACGAACCATTGAGATCATACTTACTTTG
CATGTCACTCAAAAATTTTGCCTCAAAACTGGTGAGCTGAATTTTTGCAGTTAAAGCATCGTGTAGTGTT
TTTCTTAGTCCGTTACGTAGGTAGGAATCTGATGTAATGGTTGTTGGTATTTTGTCACCATTCATTTTTA
TCTGGTTGTTCTCAAGTTCGGTTACGAGATCCATTTGTCTATCTAGTTCAACTTGGAAAATCAACGTATC
AGTCGGGCGGCCTCGCTTATCAACCACCAATTTCATATTGCTGTAAGTGTTTAAATCTTTACTTATTGGT
TTCAAAACCCATTGGTTAAGCCTTTTAAACTCATGGTAGTTATTTTCAAGCATTAACATGAACTTAAATT
CATCAAGGCTAATCTCTATATTTGCCTTGTGAGTTTTCTTTTGTGTTAGTTCTTTTAATAACCACTCATA
AATCCTCATAGAGTATTTGTTTTCAAAAGACTTAACATGTTCCAGATTATATTTTATGAATTTTTTTAAC
TGGAAAAGATAAGGCAATATCTCTTCACTAAAAACTAATTCTAATTTTTCGCTTGAGAACTTGGCATAGT
TTGTCCACTGGAAAATCTCAAAGCCTTTAACCAAAGGATTCCTGATTTCCACAGTTCTCGTCATCAGCTC
TCTGGTTGCTTTAGCTAATACACCATAAGCATTTTCCCTACTGATGTTCATCATCTGAGCGTATTGGTTA
TAAGTGAACGATACCGTCCGTTCTTTCCTTGTAGGGTTTTCAATCGTGGGGTTGAGTAGTGCCACACAGC
ATAAAATTAGCTTGGTTTCATGCTCCGTTAAGTCATAGCGACTAATCGCTAGTTCATTTGCTTTGAAAAC
AACTAATTCAGACATACATCTCAATTGGTCTAGGTGATTTTAATCACTATACCAATTGAGATGGGCTAGT
CAATGATAATTACTAGTCCTTTTCCTTTGAGTTGTGGGTATCTGTAAATTCTGCTAGACCTTTGCTGGAA
AACTTGTAAATTCTGCTAGACCCTCTGTAAATTCCGCTAGACCTTTGTGTGTTTTTTTTGTTTATATTCA
AGTGGTTATAATTTATAGAATAAAGAAAGAATAAAAAAAGATAAAAAGAATAGATCCCAGCCCTGTGTAT
AACTCACTACTTTAGTCAGTTCCGCAGTATTACAAAAGGATGTCGCAAACGCTGTTTGCTCCTCTACAAA
ACAGACCTTAAAACCCTAAAGGCTTAAGTAGCACCCTCGCAAGCTCGGTTGCGGCCGCAATCGGGCAAAT
CGCTGAATATTCCTTTTGTCTCCGACCATCAGGCACCTGAGTCGCTGTCTTTTTCGTGACATTCAGTTCG
CTGCGCTCACGGCTCTGGCAGTGAATGGGGGTAAATGGCACTACAGGCGCCTTTTATGGATTCATGCAAG
GAAACTACCCATAATACAAGAAAAGCCCGTCACGGGCTTCTCAGGGCGTTTTATGGCGGGTCTGCTATGT
GGTGCTATCTGACTTTTTGCTGTTCAGCAGTTCCTGCCCTCTGATTTTCCAGTCTGACCACTTCGGATTA
TCCCGTGACAGGTCATTCAGACTGGCTAATGCACCCAGTAAGGCAGCGGTATCATCAACGGGGTCTGACG
CTCAGTGGAACGAAAACTCACGTTAAGGGATTTTGGTCATGAGATTATCAAAAAGGATCTTCACCTAGAT
CCTTTTAAATTAAAAATGAAGTTTTAAATCAATCTAAAGTATATATGAGTAAACTTGGTCTGACAGTTAC
GTTTAAACCATTTCCTGCAGGGGGGGGGGGAAAGCCACGTTGTGTCTCAAAATCTCTGATGTTACATTGC
ACAAGATAAAAATATATCATCATGAACAATAAAACTGTCTGCTTACATAAACAGTAATACAAGGGGTGTT
ATGAGCCATATTCAACGGGAAACGTCTTGCTCGAGGCCGCGATTAAATTCCAACATGGATGCTGATTTAT
ATGGGTATAAATGGGCTCGCGATAATGTCGGGCAATCAGGTGCGACAATCTATCGATTGTATGGGAAGCC
CGATGCGCCAGAGTTGTTTCTGAAACATGGCAAAGGTAGCGTTGCCAATGATGTTACAGATGAGATGGTC
AGACTAAACTGGCTGACGGAATTTATGCCTCTTCCGACCATCAAGCATTTTATCCGTACTCCTGATGATG
CATGGTTACTCACCACTGCGATCCCCGGGAAAACAGCATTCCAGGTATTAGAAGAATATCCTGATTCAGG
TGAAAATATTGTTGATGCGCTGGCAGTGTTCCTGCGCCGGTTGCATTCGATTCCTGTTTGTAATTGTCCT
TTTAACAGCGATCGCGTATTTCGTCTCGCTCAGGCGCAATCACGAATGAATAACGGTTTGGTTGATGCGA
GTGATTTTGATGACGAGCGTAATGGCTGGCCTGTTGAACAAGTCTGGAAAGAAATGCATAAGCTTTTGCC
ATTCTCACCGGATTCAGTCGTCACTCATGGTGATTTCTCACTTGATAACCTTATTTTTGACGAGGGGAAA
TTAATAGGTTGTATTGATGTTGGACGAGTCGGAATCGCAGACCGATACCAGGATCTTGCCATCCTATGGA
ACTGCCTCGGTGAGTTTTCTCCTTCATTACAGAAACGGCTTTTTCAAAAATATGGTATTGATAATCCTGA
TATGAATAAATTGCAGTTTCATTTGATGCTCGATGAGTTTTTCTAATCAGAATTGGTTAATTGGTTGG
