>Addgene plasmid #51626 | pREDKI | addgene partial sequence | sequence record 114038 | Rep101-F 5'-AGGATCTGAGGTTCTTATGGCT-3'
GGGGGCATGGCGAATTAATCTTTCTGCGAATTGAGATGACGCCACTGGCTGGGCGTCATCCCGGTTTCCC
GGGTAAACACCACCGAAAAATAGTTACTATCTTCAAAGCCACATTCGGTCGAAATATCACTGATTAACAG
GCGGCTATGCTGGAGAAGATATTGCGCATGACACACTCTGACCTGTCGCAGATATTGATTGATGGTCATT
CCAGTCTGCTGGCGAAATTGCTGACGCAAAACGCGCTCACTGCACGATGCCTCATCACAAAATTTATCCA
GCGCAAAGGGACTTTTCAGGCTAGCCGCCAGCCGGGTAATCAGCTTATCCAGCAACGTTTCGCTGGATGT
TGGCGGCAACGAATCACTGGTGTAACGATGGCGATTCAGCAACATCACCAACTGCCCGAACAGCAACTCA
GCCATTTCGTTAGCAAACGGCACATGCTGACTACTTTCATGCTCAAGCTGACCGATAACCTGCCGCGCCT
GCGCCATCCCCATGCTACCTAAGCGCCAGTGTGGTTGCCCTGCGCTGGCGTTAAATCCCGGAATCGCCCC
CTGCCANTCAAGATTCAGCTTCAGACGCTCCGGGCAATAAATAATATTCTGCAAAACC
