>Addgene plasmid #51626 | pREDKI | addgene partial sequence | sequence record 203136 | rhaB-Fwd 5'-GTTCATCTTTCCCTGGTTGC-3'
TAACGAGAAGGTCGCGAATTCAGGCGCTTTTTAGACTGGTCGTAATGAAATTCAGCAGGATCACATTATG
CATCAAAAAAACCAGGTAATGAACCTGGGTCCGAACTCTAAACTGCTGAAAGAATACAAATCCCAGCTGA
TCGAACTGAACATCGAACAGTTCGAAGCAGGTATCGGTCTGATCCTGGGTGATGCTTACATCCGTTCTCG
TGATGAAGGTAAAACCTACTGTATGCAGTTCGAGTGGAAAAACAAAGCATACATGGACCACGTATGTCTG
CTGTACGATCAGTGGGTACTGTCCCCGCCGCACAAAAAAGAACGTGTTAACCACCTGGGTAACCTGGTAA
TCACCTGGGGCGCCCAGACTTTCAAACACCAAGCTTTCAACAAACTGGCTAACCTGTTCATCGTTAACAA
CAAAAAAACCATCCCGAACAACCTGGTTGAAAACTACCTGACCCCGATGTCTCTGGCATACTGGTTCATG
GATGATGGTGGTAAATGGGATTACAACAAAAACTCTACCAACAAATCGATCGTACTGAACACCCAGTCTT
TCACTTTCGAAGAAGTAGAATACCTGGTTAAGGGTCTGCGTAACAAATTCCAACTGAACTGTTACGTAAA
AATCAACAAAAACAAACCGATCATCTACATCGATTCTATGTCTTACCTGATCTTCTACAACCTGATCAAA
CCGTACCTGATCCCGCAGATGATGTACAAACTGCCGAACACTATCTCCTCCGAAACTTTCCTGAAATAAT
AA
